>Addgene plasmid #162003 | pLKO.1 Hygro shRNA INPP4B KD2 | addgene full sequence | sequence record 318818 | Addgene NGS Result
AGGGGGTTGGGGTTGCGCCTTTTCCAAGGCAGCCCTGGGTTTGCGCAGGGACGCGGCTGCTCTGGGCGTG
GTTCCGGGAAACGCAGCGGCGCCGACCCTGGGTCTCGCACATTCTTCACGTCCGTTCGCAGCGTCACCCG
GATCTTCGCCGCTACCCTTGTGGGCCCCCCGGCGACGCTTCCTGCTCCGCCCCTAAGTCGGGAAGGTTCC
TTGCGGTTCGCGGCGTGCCGGACGTGACAAACGGAAGCCGCACGTCTCACTAGTACCCTCGCAGACGGAC
AGCGCCAGGGAGCAATGGCAGCGCGCCGACCGCGATGGGCTGTGGCCAATAGCGGCTGCTCAGCAGGGCG
CGCCGAGAGCAGCGGCCGGGAAGGGGCGGTGCGGGAGGCGGGGTGTGGGGCGGTAGTGTGGGCCCTGTTC
CTGCCCGCGCGGTGTTCCGCATTCTGCAAGCCTCCGGAGCGCACGTCGGCAGTCGGCTCCCTCGTTGACC
GAATCACCGACCTCTCTCCCCAGGGGGATCCACCGGAGCTTACCATGACCGAGTACAAGCCCACGGTGCG
CCTCGCCACCCGCGACGACGTCCCCAGGGCCGTACGCACCCTCGCCGCCGCGTTCGCCGACTACCCCGCC
ACGCGCCACACCGTCGATCCGGACCGCCACATCGAGCGGGTCACCGAGCTGCAAGAACTCTTCCTCACGC
GCGTCGGGCTCGACATCGGCAAGGTGTGGGTCGCGGACGACGGCGCCGCGGTGGCGGTCTGGACCACGCC
GGAGAGCGTCGAAGCGGGGGCGGTGTTCGCCGAGATCGGCCCGCGCATGGCCGAGTTGAGCGGTTCCCGG
CTGGCCGCGCAGCAACAGATGGAAGGCCTCCTGGCGCCGCACCGGCCCAAGGAGCCCGCGTGGTTCCTGG
CCACCGTCGGCGTCTCGCCCGACCACCAGGGCAAGGGTCTGGGCAGCGCCGTCGTGCTCCCCGGAGTGGA
GGCGGCCGAGCGCGCCGGGGTGCCCGCCTTCCTGGAGACCTCCGCGCCCCGCAACCTCCCCTTCTACGAG
CGGCTCGGCTTCACCGTCACCGCCGACGTCGAGGTGCCCGAAGGACCGCGCACCTGGTGCATGACCCGCA
AGCCCGGTGCCTGACGCCCGCCCCACGACCCGCAGCGCCCGACCGAAAGGAGCGCACGACCCCATGCATC
GGTACCTTTAAGACCAATGACTTACAAGGCAGCTGTAGATCTTAGCCACTTTTTAAAAGAAAAGGGGGGA
CTGGAAGGGCTAATTCACTCCCAACGAAGACAAGATCTGCTTTTTGCTTGTACTGGGTCTCTCTGGTTAG
ACCAGATCTGAGCCTGGGAGCTCTCTGGCTAACTAGGGAACCCACTGCTTAAGCCTCAATAAAGCTTGCC
TTGAGTGCTTCAAGTAGTGTGTGCCCGTCTGTTGTGTGACTCTGGTAACTAGAGATCCCTCAGACCCTTT
TAGTCAGTGTGGAAAATCTCTAGCAGTAGTAGTTCATGTCATCTTATTATTCAGTATTTATAACTTGCAA
AGAAATGAATATCAGAGAGTGAGAGGAACTTGTTTATTGCAGCTTATAATGGTTACAAATAAAGCAATAG
CATCACAAATTTCACAAATAAAGCATTTTTTTCACTGCATTCTAGTTGTGGTTTGTCCAAACTCATCAAT
GTATCTTATCATGTCTGGCTCTAGCTATCCCGCCCCTAACTCCGCCCATCCCGCCCCTAACTCCGCCCAG
TTCCGCCCATTCTCCGCCCCATGGCTGACTAATTTTTTTTATTTATGCAGAGGCCGAGGCCGCCTCGGCC
TCTGAGCTATTCCAGAAGTAGTGAGGAGGCTTTTTTGGAGGCCTAGGGACGTACCCAATTCGCCCTATAG
TGAGTCGTATTACGCGCGCTCACTGGCCGTCGTTTTACAACGTCGTGACTGGGAAAACCCTGGCGTTACC
CAACTTAATCGCCTTGCAGCACATCCCCCTTTCGCCAGCTGGCGTAATAGCGAAGAGGCCCGCACCGATC
GCCCTTCCCAACAGTTGCGCAGCCTGAATGGCGAATGGG
[124 nt withheld, positions 2070-2193]
C
[91 nt withheld, positions 2195-2285]
A
[49 nt withheld, positions 2287-2335]
CCTTTGACGTTGGAGTCCACGTTCTTT
[37 nt withheld, positions 2363-2399]
ACCCTATCTCGGTCTATTCTTTTGATTTATAAGGGATTTTGCCGATTTCGGCCTATTGGTTAAAAAATGA
GCTGATTTAACAAAAATTTAACGCGAATTTTAACAAAATATTAACGCTTACAATTTAGGTGGCACTTTTC
GGGGAAATGTGCGCGGAACCCCTATTTGTTTATTTTTCTAAATACATTCAAATATGTATCCGCTCATGAG
ACAATAACCCTGATAAATGCTTCAATAATATTGAAAAAGGAAGAGTATGAGTATTCAACATTTCCGTGTC
GCCCTTATTCCCTTTTTTGCGGCATTTTGCCTTCCTGTTTTTGCTCACCCAGAAACGCTGGTGAAAGTAA
AAGATGCTGAAGATCAGTTGGGTGCACGAGTGGGTTACATCGAACTGGATCTCAACAGCGGTAAGATCCT
TGAGAGTTTTCGCCCCGAAGAACGTTTTCCAATGATGAGCACTTTTAAAGTTCTGCTATGTGGCGCGGTA
TTATCCCGTATTGACGCCGGGCAAGAGCAACTCGGTCGCCGCATACACTATTCTCAGAATGACTTGGTTG
AGTACTCACCAGTCACAGAAAAGCATCTTACGGATGGCATGACAGTAAGAGAATTATGCAGTGCTGCCAT
AACCATGAGTGATAACACTGCGGCCAACTTACTTCTGACAACGATCGGAGGACCGAAGGAGCTAACCGCT
TTTTTGCACAACATGGGGGATCATGTAACTCGCCTTGATCGTTGGGAACCGGAGCTGAATGAAGCCATAC
CAAACGACGAGCGTGACACCACGATGCCTGTAGCAATGGCAACAACGTTGCGCAAACTATTAACTGGCGA
ACTACTTACTCTAGCTTCCCGGCAACAATTAATAGACTGGATGGAGGCGGATAAAGTTGCAGGACCACTT
CTGCGCTCGGCCCTTCCGGCTGGCTGGTTTATTGCTGATAAATCTGGAGCCGGTGAGCGTGGGTCTCGCG
GTATCATTGCAGCACTGGGGCCAGATGGTAAGCCCTCCCGTATCGTAGTTATCTACACGACGGGGAGTCA
GGCAACTATGGATGAACGAAATAGACAGATCGCTGAGATAGGTGCCTCACTGATTAAGCATTGGTAACTG
TCAGACCAAGTTTACTCATATATACTTTAGATTGATTTAAAACTTCATTTTTAATTTAAAAGGATCTAGG
TGAAGATCCTTTTTGATAATCTCATGACCAAAATCCCTTAACGTGAGTTTTCGTTCCACTGAGCGTCAGA
CCCCGTAGAAAAGATCAAAGGATCTTCTTGAGATCCTTTTTTTCTGCGCGTAATCTGCTGCTTGCAAACA
AAAAAACCACCGCTACCAGCGGTGGTTTGTTTGCCGGATCAAGAGCTACCAACTCTTTTTCCGAAGGTAA
CTGGCTTCAGCAGAGCGCAGATACCAAATACTGTTCTTCTAGTGTAGCCGTAGTTAGGCCACCACTTCAA
GAACTCTGTAGCACCGCCTACATACCTCGCTCTGCTAATCCTGTTACCAGTGGCTGCTGCCAGTGGCGAT
AAGTCGTGTCTTACCGGGTTGGACTCAAGACGATAGTTACCGGATAAGGCGCAGCGGTCGGGCTGAACGG
GGGGTTCGTGCACACAGCCCAGCTTGGAGCGAACGACCTACACCGAACTGAGATACCTACAGCGTGAGCT
ATGAGAAAGCGCCACGCTTCCCGAAGGGAGAAAGGCGGACAGGTATCCGGTAAGCGGCAGGGTCGGAACA
GGAGAGCGCACGAGGGAGCTTCCAGGGGGAAACGCCTGGTATCTTTATAGTCCTGTCGGGTTTCGCCACC
TCTGACTTGAGCGTCGATTTTTGTGATGCTCGTCAGGGGGGCGGAGCCTATGGAAAAACGCCAGCAACGC
GGCCTTTTTACGGTTCCTGGCCTTTTGCTGGCCTTTTGCTCACATGTTCTTTCCTGCGTTATCCCCTGAT
TCTGTGGATAACCGTATTACCGCCTTTGAGTGAGCTGATACCGCTCGCCGCAGCCGAACGACCGAGCGCA
GCGAGTCAGTGAGCGAGGAAGCGGAAGAGCGCCCAATACGCAAACCGCCTCTCCCCGCGCGTTGGCCGAT
TCATTAATGCAGCTGGCACGACAGGTTTCCCGACTGGAAAGCGGGCAGTGAGCGCAACGCAATTAATGTG
AGTTAGCTCACTCATTAGGCACCCCAGGCTTTACACTTTATGCTTCCGGCTCGTATGTTGTGTGGAATTG
TGAGCGGATAACAATTTCACACAGGAAACAGCTATGACCATGATTACGCCAAGCGCGCAATTAACCCTCA
CTAAAGGGAACAAAAGCTGGAGCTGCAAGCTTAATGTAGTCTTATGCAATACTCTTGTAGTCTTGCAACA
TGGTAACGATGAGTTAGCAACATGCCTTACAAGGAGAGAAAAAGCACCGTGCATGCCGATTGGTGGAAGT
AAGGTGGTACGATCGTGCCTTATTAGGAAGGCAACAGACGGGTCTGACATGGATTGGACGAACCACTGAA
TTGCCGCATTGCAGAGATATTGTATTTAAGTGCCTAGCTCGATACATAAACGGGTCTCTCTGGTTAGACC
AGATCTGAGCCTGGGAGCTCTCTGGCTAACTAGGGAACCCACTGCTTAAGCCTCAATAAAGCTTGCCTTG
AGTGCTTCAAGTAGTGTGTGCCCGTCTGTTGTGTGACTCTGGTAACTAGAGATCCCTCAGACCCTTTTAG
TCAGTGTGGAAAATCTCTAGCAGTGGCGCCCGAACAGGGACTTGAAAGCGAAAGGGAAACCAGAGGAGCT
CTCTCGACGCAGGACTCGGCTTGCTGAAGCGCGCACGGCAAGAGGCGAGGGGCGGCGACTGGTGAGTACG
CCAAAAATTTTGACTAGCGGAGGCTAGAAGGAGAGAGATGGGTGCGAGAGCGTCAGTATTAAGCGGGGGA
GAATTAGATCGCGATGGGAAAAAATTCGGTTAAGGCCAGGGGGAAAGAAAAAATATAAATTAAAACATAT
AGTATGGGCAAGCAGGGAGCTAGAACGATTCGCAGTTAATCCTGGCCTGTTAGAAACATCAGAAGGCTGT
AGACAAATACTGGGACAGCTACAACCATCCCTTCAGACAGGATCAGAAGAACTTAGATCATTATATAATA
CAGTAGCAACCCTCTATTGTGTGCATCAAAGGATAGAGATAAAAGACACCAAGGAAGCTTTAGACAAGAT
AGAGGAAGAGCAAAACAAAAGTAAGACCACCGCACAGCAAGCGGCCGCTGATCTTCAGACCTGGAGGAGG
AGATATGAGGGACAATTGGAGAAGTGAATTATATAAATATAAAGTAGTAAAAATTGAACCATTAGGAGTA
GCACCCACCAAGGCAAAGAGAAGAGTGGTGCAGAGAGAAAAAAGAGCAGTGGGAATAGGAGCTTTGTTCC
TTGGGTTCTTGGGAGCAGCAGGAAGCACTATGGGCGCAGCGTCAATGACGCTGACGGTACAGGCCAGACA
ATTATTGTCTGGTATAGTGCAGCAGCAGAACAATTTGCTGAGGGCTATTGAGGCGCAACAGCATCTGTTG
CAACTCACAGTCTGGGGCATCAAGCAGCTCCAGGCAAGAATCCTGGCTGTGGAAAGATACCTAAAGGATC
AACAGCTCCTGGGGATTTGGGGTTGCTCTGGAAAACTCATTTGCACCACTGCTGTGCCTTGGAATGCTAG
TTGGAGTAATAAATCTCTGGAACAGATTTGGAATCACACGACCTGGATGGAGTGGGACAGAGAAATTAAC
AATTACACAAGCTTAATACACTCCTTAATTGAAGAATCGCAAAACCAGCAAGAAAAGAATGAACAAGAAT
TATTGGAATTAGATAAATGGGCAAGTTTGTGGAATTGGTTTAACATAACAAATTGGCTGTGGTATATAAA
ATTATTCATAATGATAGTAGGAGGCTTGGTAGGTTTAAGAATAGTTTTTGCTGTACTTTCTATAGTGAAT
AGAGTTAGGCAGGGATATTCACCATTATCGTTTCAGACCCACCTCCCAACCCCGAGGGGACCCGACAGGC
CCGAAGGAATAGAAGAAGAAGGTGGAGAGAGAGACAGAGACAGATCCATTCGATTAGTGAACGGATCTCG
ACGGTATCGATCACGAGACTAGCCTCGAGCGGCCGCCCCCTTCACCGAGGGCCTATTTCCCATGATTCCT
TCATATTTGCATATACGATACAAGGCTGTTAGAGAGATAATTGGAATTAATTTGACTGTAAACACAAAGA
TATTAGTACAAAATACGTGACGTAGAAAGTAATAATTTCTTGGGTAGTTTGCAGTTTTAAAATTATGTTT
TAAAATGGACTATCATATGCTTACCGTAACTTGAAAGTATTTCGATTTCTTGGCTTTATATATCTTGTGG
AAAGGACGAAACACCGGGCTCATGACACCGTTCAAACCCTCGAGGGTTTGAACGGTGTCATGAGCTTTTT
GAATTCTCGACCTCGAGACAAATGGCAGTATTCATCCACAATTTTAAAAGAAAAGGGGGGATTGGGGGGT
ACAGTGCAGGGGAAAGAATAGTAGACATAATAGCAACAGACATACAAACTAAAGAATTACAAAAACAAAT
TACAAAAATTCAAAATTTTCGGGTTTATTACAGGGACAGCAGAGATCCACTTTGGCCGCGGCTCG
Features (pLannotate 1.2.2; 25 found; start..end, strand, type, name):
      3..513     +  promoter       hPGK promoter: human phosphoglycerate kinase 1 promoter
    535..1134    +  CDS            PuroR: puromycin N-acetyltransferase; pac from Streptomyces alboniger; confers resistance to puromycin
   1177..1260    +  CDS            nef (fragment): NEF_HV1Z2 - Experimental evidence at protein level: Swiss-Prot protein existence level 1. Extracellular Nef protein targets CD4(+) T-lymphocytes for apoptosis by interacting with CXCR4 surface receptors. From Human immunodeficiency virus type 1 group M subtype D (isolate Z2/CDC-Z34) (HIV-1).
   1262..1495    +  LTR            3' LTR (ΔU3): self-inactivating 3' long terminal repeat (LTR) from HIV-1
   1567..1688    +  polyA_signal   SV40 poly(A) signal: SV40 polyadenylation signal
   1728..1863    +  rep_origin     SV40 ori: SV40 origin of replication
   1884..1902    -  promoter       T7 promoter: promoter for bacteriophage T7 RNA polymerase
   1910..2065    +  CDS            lacZα (fragment): LacZα fragment of β-galactosidase; lacZ fragment
   2070..2498    +  rep_origin     f1 ori (sequence partly withheld): f1 bacteriophage origin of replication; arrow indicates direction of (+) strand synthesis
   2551..2655    +  promoter       AmpR promoter: bla
   2656..3516    +  CDS            AmpR: β-lactamase; bla; confers resistance to ampicillin, carbenicillin, and related antibiotics
   3687..4275    +  rep_origin     ori: high-copy-number ColE1/pMB1/pBR322/pUC origin of replication
   4458..4550    +  CDS            lacI (fragment): lac repressor; lacI; The lac repressor binds to the lac operator to inhibit transcription in E. coli. This inhibition can be relieved by adding lactose or isopropyl-β-D-thiogalactopyranoside (IPTG).
   4563..4584    +  protein_bind   CAP binding site: CAP binding activates transcription in the presence of cAMP. E. coli catabolite activator protein
   4599..4629    +  promoter       lac promoter: promoter for the E. coli lac operon
   4637..4653    +  protein_bind   lac operator: The lac repressor binds to the lac operator to inhibit transcription in E. coli. This inhibition can be relieved by adding lactose or isopropyl-β-D-thiogalactopyranoside (IPTG). lac repressor encoded by lacI
   4698..4716    +  promoter       T3 promoter: promoter for bacteriophage T3 RNA polymerase
   4744..4970    +  promoter       RSV promoter: Rous sarcoma virus enhancer/promoter
   4971..5151    +  LTR            5' LTR (truncated): truncated 5' long terminal repeat (LTR) from HIV-1
   5198..5323    +  misc_feature   HIV-1 Ψ: packaging signal of human immunodeficiency virus type 1
   5307..5670    +  CDS            HIV-1 gag (fragment): gag protein from human immunodeficiency virus 1; gag
   5816..6049    +  misc_feature   RRE: The Rev response element (RRE) of HIV-1 allows for Rev-dependent mRNA export from the nucleus to the cytoplasm.
   6426..6526    +  CDS            Rev (fragment): human immunodeficiency virus 1 (HIV-1) Rev protein; rev; enhances nuclear export of unspliced and incompletely spliced viral mRNAs
   6576..6816    +  promoter       U6 promoter: RNA polymerase III promoter for human U6 snRNA
   6921..7038    +  misc_feature   cPPT/CTS: central polypurine tract and central termination sequence of HIV-1
