[The description below was written by a language model from this plasmid's Addgene catalogue record and pLannotate feature annotations shown in this document.]
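Description:
pLKO.1 Hygro shRNA INPP4B KD2 is a third-generation, self-inactivating lentiviral shRNA vector built on the pLKO.1 backbone and intended to knock down INPP4B, with the target species recorded as dog (Canis lupus). The "KD2" in the name suggests it is one of several hairpins against the same gene. The hairpin sequence itself is listed as unspecified and is not annotated, but the feature table shows a human U6 RNA polymerase III promoter followed by a short unannotated gap before the cPPT/CTS, which is where a pLKO.1 hairpin normally sits. In bacteria the plasmid is maintained through a high-copy ColE1/pUC origin and ampicillin resistance. An f1 origin, lac regulatory fragments, T7/T3 promoters and an SV40 origin remain as backbone remnants.

The viral transfer cassette begins with an RSV promoter fused to a truncated HIV-1 5' LTR, allowing Tat-independent genomic RNA production in packaging cells. It continues through the Ψ packaging signal with a gag fragment, the RRE for Rev-dependent nuclear export, and the cPPT/CTS, which aids nuclear import. It ends in a ΔU3 3' LTR that inactivates LTR promoter activity after integration, followed by an SV40 poly(A) signal.

One discrepancy should be noted. The name and catalogue fields state hygromycin as the mammalian selectable marker, whereas the annotated sequence shows the hPGK promoter driving a puromycin N-acetyltransferase gene and contains no hygromycin resistance gene. The record does not resolve this, so the selection marker should be verified before use. The construct serves for stable depletion of INPP4B, a PI(3,4)P2 phosphatase, in transduced cells, and the associated publication concerns phosphoinositide control of apical identity.
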