Addgene plasmid #162003: pLKO.1 Hygro shRNA INPP4B KD2
Purpose: INPP4B shRNA
Depositing lab: David Bryant. Depositing organization: University of Glasgow. Publication: The phospholipid PI(3,4)P2 is an apical identity determinant. Roman-Fernandez A, Roignot J, Sandilands E, Nacke M, Mansour MA, McGarry L, Shanks E, Mostov KE, Bryant DM. Nat Commun. 2018 Nov 28;9(1):5041. doi: 10.1038/s41467-018-07464-8. PubMed 30487552.
Backbone
  Vector backbone: pLKO.1
  Vector type: Lentiviral
  Selectable markers: Hygromycin
Growth in bacteria
  Bacterial resistance: Ampicillin, 100 μg/mL
  Growth temperature: 37°C
  Growth strain: NEB Stable
  Copy number: High Copy
Gene/Insert
  Gene/Insert name: INPP4B
  gRNA/shRNA sequence: Unspecified
  Species: Canis Lupus
  Entrez Gene: INPP4B
  Cloning method: Ligation Independent Cloning
Terms and licenses: Academic/Nonprofit Terms; Industry Terms: Not Available to Industry
How to cite: pLKO.1 Hygro shRNA INPP4B KD2 was a gift from David Bryant (Addgene plasmid # 162003 ; http://n2t.net/addgene:162003 ; RRID:Addgene_162003)
