>Addgene plasmid #162003 | pLKO.1 Hygro shRNA INPP4B KD2 | depositor partial sequence | sequence record 314226 | INPP4B RNAi Sequence
GCTCATGACACCGTTCAAACC
